Addgene plasmid #187331: pJT255 Lenti pEF-dCas9-3XFLAG-N+Z-T2A-tagBFP-P2A-Blast
Purpose: dCas9 effector fusion for manipulating transcription
Depositing lab: Michael Bassik & Lacra Bintu. Depositing organization: Stanford University. Publication: Development of compact transcriptional effectors using high-throughput measurements in diverse contexts. Tycko J, Van MV, Aradhana, DelRosso N, Ye H, Yao D, Valbuena R, Vaughan-Jackson A, Xu X, Ludwig C, Spees K, Liu K, Gu M, Khare V, Mukund AX, Suzuki PH, Arana S, Zhang C, Du PP, Ornstein TS, Hess GT, Kamber RA, Qi LS, Khalil AS, Bintu L, Bassik MC. Nat Biotechnol. 2024 Nov 1. doi: 10.1038/s41587-024-02442-6. PubMed 39487265.
Backbone
  Vector backbone: pJT216
  Vector type: Mammalian Expression, Lentiviral, CRISPR
  Selectable markers: Blasticidin ; BFP
Growth in bacteria
  Bacterial resistance: Ampicillin, 100 μg/mL
  Growth temperature: 37°C
  Growth strain: NEB Stable
  Copy number: High Copy
Gene/Insert
  Gene/Insert name: dCas9-3XFLAG-N+Z-T2A-tagBFP-P2A-Blast
  Species: H. sapiens (human)
  Promoter: pEF1a
  Tag / fusion protein: 3XFLAG (C terminal on insert)
  Cloning method: Restriction Enzyme; 5′ cloning site unknown (unknown if destroyed)
Terms and licenses: Academic/Nonprofit Terms; Industry Terms: Not Available to Industry
Depositor comments: Please visit https://www.biorxiv.org/content/10.1101/2023.05.12.540558v1 for bioRxiv preprint.
How to cite: pJT255 Lenti pEF-dCas9-3XFLAG-N+Z-T2A-tagBFP-P2A-Blast was a gift from Michael Bassik & Lacra Bintu (Addgene plasmid # 187331 ; http://n2t.net/addgene:187331 ; RRID:Addgene_187331)
