[The description below was written by a language model from this plasmid's Addgene catalogue record and pLannotate feature annotations shown in this document.]
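Description:
pJT255 Lenti pEF-dCas9-3XFLAG-N+Z-T2A-tagBFP-P2A-Blast is a roughly 15 kb lentiviral transfer plasmid built on the pJT216 backbone for stable expression of a dCas9–effector fusion in mammalian cells. It is propagated in E. coli through a high-copy ColE1/pUC origin with ampicillin resistance. The backbone outside the viral region also carries an f1 origin and an SV40/EM7-driven bleomycin/Zeocin resistance cassette. The viral portion has a CMV enhancer/promoter fused to a truncated HIV-1 5' LTR to drive genomic RNA production in packaging cells. This is followed by the Ψ packaging signal with a gag fragment, the RRE for Rev-dependent export, and the cPPT/CTS. Downstream of the payload are a WPRE to boost transcript expression, a truncated 3' LTR, and a bGH polyadenylation signal.

The payload is a single open reading frame under the constitutive human EF-1α promoter. It begins with a nucleoplasmin bipartite NLS and catalytically dead S. pyogenes Cas9, which binds guide-specified DNA without cutting. Next come a 3xFLAG epitope for detection and two short human protein fragments annotated as derived from NCOA3 (a nuclear receptor coactivator) and ZNF473, which presumably correspond to the "N+Z" of the name. According to the name, T2A and P2A self-cleaving peptides then separate mTagBFP2 and blasticidin S deaminase, although these peptides are not annotated in the feature table. Transduced cells can therefore be tracked by blue fluorescence and selected with blasticidin, while the dCas9 fusion is released as a separate protein. The stated purpose is manipulating transcription by recruiting this compact effector combination to target loci with a guide RNA, which is not encoded on this plasmid. The record does not explicitly state whether the fusion activates or represses.
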