Features (pLannotate 1.2.2; 37 found; start..end, strand, type, name):
     39..91      -  misc_feature   bom (fragment): basis of mobility region from pBR322
    246..625     +  enhancer       CMV enhancer: human cytomegalovirus immediate early enhancer
    626..825     +  promoter       CMV promoter: human cytomegalovirus (CMV) immediate early promoter
    843..1023    +  LTR            5' LTR (truncated): truncated 5' long terminal repeat (LTR) from HIV-1
   1070..1195    +  misc_feature   HIV-1 Ψ: packaging signal of human immunodeficiency virus type 1
   1179..1542    +  CDS            HIV-1 gag (fragment): gag protein from human immunodeficiency virus 1; gag
   1688..1921    +  misc_feature   RRE: The Rev response element (RRE) of HIV-1 allows for Rev-dependent mRNA export from the nucleus to the cytoplasm.
   2298..2398    +  CDS            Rev (fragment): human immunodeficiency virus 1 (HIV-1) Rev protein; rev; enhances nuclear export of unspliced and incompletely spliced viral mRNAs
   2448..2565    +  misc_feature   cPPT/CTS: central polypurine tract and central termination sequence of HIV-1
   2622..2688    +  CDS            small t antigen (fragment): SV40 (simian virus 40) small t antigen
   2695..3873    +  promoter       EF-1α promoter: strong constitutive promoter for human elongation factor EF-1α
   3889..3936    +  CDS            nucleoplasmin NLS: bipartite nuclear localization signal from nucleoplasmin
   3936..8037    +  CDS            dCas9 (fragment): catalytically dead mutant of the Cas9 endonuclease from the Streptococcus pyogenes Type II CRISPR/Cas system RNA-guided DNA-binding protein that lacks endonuclease activity due to the D10A mutation in the RuvC catalytic domain and the N863A mutation in the HNH catalytic domain
   8128..8193    +  CDS            3xFLAG: three tandem FLAG® epitope tags, followed by an enterokinase cleavage site
   8185..8358    +  CDS            NCOA3 (fragment): NCOA3_HUMAN - Also known as AIB1, BHLHE42, RAC3, TRAM1. Experimental evidence at protein level: Swiss-Prot protein existence level 1. Nuclear receptor coactivator that directly binds nuclear receptors and stimulates the transcriptional activities in a hormone- dependent fashion. Plays a central role in creating a multisubunit coactivator complex, which probably acts via remodeling of chromatin. Involved in the coactivation of different nuclear receptors, such as for steroids (GR and ER), retinoids (RARs and RXRs), thyroid hormone (TRs), vitamin D3 (VDR) and prostanoids (PPARs). Displays histon
   8377..8508    +  CDS            ZNF473 (fragment): ZN473_HUMAN - Also known as KIAA1141, ZFP100. Experimental evidence at protein level: Swiss-Prot protein existence level 1. Involved in histone 3'-end pre-mRNA processing by associating with U7 snRNP and interacting with SLBP/pre-mRNA complex. Increases histone 3'-end pre-mRNA processing but has no effect on U7 snRNP levels, when overexpressed. Required for cell cycle progression from G1 to S phases. From Homo sapiens (Human).
   8572..9282    +  CDS            mTagBFP2: mTagBFP2 is a basic (constitutively fluorescent) blue fluorescent protein published in 2011, derived from Entacmaea quadricolor. It is reported to be a very rapidly-maturing monomer with very low acid sensitivity.
   9355..9753    +  CDS            BSD: blasticidin S deaminase; Aspergillus terreus BSD; confers resistance to blasticidin
   9754..9775    +  misc_feature   MCS (fragment): pBluescript multiple cloning site
   9778..10366   +  misc_feature   WPRE: woodchuck hepatitis virus posttranscriptional regulatory element
  10303..10884   +  CDS            nef (fragment): NEF_HV1H2 - Experimental evidence at protein level: Swiss-Prot protein existence level 1. Extracellular Nef protein targets CD4(+) T-lymphocytes for apoptosis by interacting with CXCR4 surface receptors. From Human immunodeficiency virus type 1 group M subtype B (isolate HXB2) (HIV-1).
  10891..11071   +  LTR            5' LTR (truncated): truncated 5' long terminal repeat (LTR) from HIV-1
  11103..11327   +  polyA_signal   bGH poly(A) signal: bovine growth hormone polyadenylation signal
  11331..11352   +  promoter       SV40 promoter (fragment): SV40 enhancer and early promoter
  11373..11801   +  rep_origin     f1 ori (sequence partly withheld): f1 bacteriophage origin of replication; arrow indicates direction of (+) strand synthesis
  11815..12144   +  promoter       SV40 promoter: SV40 enhancer and early promoter
  12192..12239   +  promoter       EM7 promoter: synthetic bacterial promoter&nbsp
  12258..12632   +  CDS            BleoR: antibiotic-binding protein; Sh ble from Streptoalloteichus hindustanus; confers resistance to bleomycin, phleomycin, and Zeocin™
  12642..12767   +  CDS            ble (fragment): BLE_KLEPN - Experimental evidence at protein level: Swiss-Prot protein existence level 1. Binding protein with a strong affinity to the bleomycin family of antibiotics. Binds to CL990; an antimitotic-antibiotic compound. From Klebsiella pneumoniae.
  12762..12883   +  polyA_signal   SV40 poly(A) signal: SV40 polyadenylation signal
  12954..12976   -  protein_bind   lac operator (fragment): The lac repressor binds to the lac operator to inhibit transcription in E. coli. This inhibition can be relieved by adding lactose or isopropyl-β-D-thiogalactopyranoside (IPTG). lac repressor encoded by lacI
  12980..13010   -  promoter       lac promoter: promoter for the E. coli lac operon
  13025..13046   -  protein_bind   CAP binding site: CAP binding activates transcription in the presence of cAMP. E. coli catabolite activator protein
  13059..13151   -  CDS            lacI (fragment): lac repressor; lacI; The lac repressor binds to the lac operator to inhibit transcription in E. coli. This inhibition can be relieved by adding lactose or isopropyl-β-D-thiogalactopyranoside (IPTG).
  13334..13922   -  rep_origin     ori: high-copy-number ColE1/pMB1/pBR322/pUC origin of replication
  14093..14953   -  CDS            AmpR: β-lactamase; bla; confers resistance to ampicillin, carbenicillin, and related antibiotics
  14954..15058   -  promoter       AmpR promoter: bla
>Addgene plasmid #187331 | pJT255 Lenti pEF-dCas9-3XFLAG-N+Z-T2A-tagBFP-P2A-Blast | addgene full sequence | sequence record 373285 | Addgene NGS Result
CACCTGACGTCGACGGATCGGGAGATCTCCCGATCCCCTATGGTGCACTCTCAGTACAATCTGCTCTGAT
GCCGCATAGTTAAGCCAGTATCTGCTCCCTGCTTGTGTGTTGGAGGTCGCTGAGTAGTGCGCGAGCAAAA
TTTAAGCTACAACAAGGCAAGGCTTGACCGACAATTGCATGAAGAATCTGCTTAGGGTTAGGCGTTTTGC
GCTGCTTCGCGATGTACGGGCCAGATATACGCGTTGACATTGATTATTGACTAGTTATTAATAGTAATCA
ATTACGGGGTCATTAGTTCATAGCCCATATATGGAGTTCCGCGTTACATAACTTACGGTAAATGGCCCGC
CTGGCTGACCGCCCAACGACCCCCGCCCATTGACGTCAATAATGACGTATGTTCCCATAGTAACGCCAAT
AGGGACTTTCCATTGACGTCAATGGGTGGAGTATTTACGGTAAACTGCCCACTTGGCAGTACATCAAGTG
TATCATATGCCAAGTACGCCCCCTATTGACGTCAATGACGGTAAATGGCCCGCCTGGCATTATGCCCAGT
ACATGACCTTATGGGACTTTCCTACTTGGCAGTACATCTACGTATTAGTCATCGCTATTACCATGGTGAT
GCGGTTTTGGCAGTACATCAATGGGCGTGGATAGCGGTTTGACTCACGGGGATTTCCAAGTCTCCACCCC
ATTGACGTCAATGGGAGTTTGTTTTGGCACCAAAATCAACGGGACTTTCCAAAATGTCGTAACAACTCCG
CCCCATTGACGCAAATGGGCGGTAGGCGTGTACGGTGGGAGGTCTATATAAGCAGCGCGTTTTGCCTGTA
CTGGGTCTCTCTGGTTAGACCAGATCTGAGCCTGGGAGCTCTCTGGCTAACTAGGGAACCCACTGCTTAA
GCCTCAATAAAGCTTGCCTTGAGTGCTTCAAGTAGTGTGTGCCCGTCTGTTGTGTGACTCTGGTAACTAG
AGATCCCTCAGACCCTTTTAGTCAGTGTGGAAAATCTCTAGCAGTGGCGCCCGAACAGGGACTTGAAAGC
GAAAGGGAAACCAGAGGAGCTCTCTCGACGCAGGACTCGGCTTGCTGAAGCGCGCACGGCAAGAGGCGAG
GGGCGGCGACTGGTGAGTACGCCAAAAATTTTGACTAGCGGAGGCTAGAAGGAGAGAGATGGGTGCGAGA
GCGTCAGTATTAAGCGGGGGAGAATTAGATCGCGATGGGAAAAAATTCGGTTAAGGCCAGGGGGAAAGAA
AAAATATAAATTAAAACATATAGTATGGGCAAGCAGGGAGCTAGAACGATTCGCAGTTAATCCTGGCCTG
TTAGAAACATCAGAAGGCTGTAGACAAATACTGGGACAGCTACAACCATCCCTTCAGACAGGATCAGAAG
AACTTAGATCATTATATAATACAGTAGCAACCCTCTATTGTGTGCATCAAAGGATAGAGATAAAAGACAC
CAAGGAAGCTTTAGACAAGATAGAGGAAGAGCAAAACAAAAGTAAGACCACCGCACAGCAAGCGGCCGCT
GATCTTCAGACCTGGAGGAGGAGATATGAGGGACAATTGGAGAAGTGAATTATATAAATATAAAGTAGTA
AAAATTGAACCATTAGGAGTAGCACCCACCAAGGCAAAGAGAAGAGTGGTGCAGAGAGAAAAAAGAGCAG
TGGGAATAGGAGCTTTGTTCCTTGGGTTCTTGGGAGCAGCAGGAAGCACTATGGGCGCAGCGTCAATGAC
GCTGACGGTACAGGCCAGACAATTATTGTCTGGTATAGTGCAGCAGCAGAACAATTTGCTGAGGGCTATT
GAGGCGCAACAGCATCTGTTGCAACTCACAGTCTGGGGCATCAAGCAGCTCCAGGCAAGAATCCTGGCTG
TGGAAAGATACCTAAAGGATCAACAGCTCCTGGGGATTTGGGGTTGCTCTGGAAAACTCATTTGCACCAC
TGCTGTGCCTTGGAATGCTAGTTGGAGTAATAAATCTCTGGAACAGATTTGGAATCACACGACCTGGATG
GAGTGGGACAGAGAAATTAACAATTACACAAGCTTAATACACTCCTTAATTGAAGAATCGCAAAACCAGC
AAGAAAAGAATGAACAAGAATTATTGGAATTAGATAAATGGGCAAGTTTGTGGAATTGGTTTAACATAAC
AAATTGGCTGTGGTATATAAAATTATTCATAATGATAGTAGGAGGCTTGGTAGGTTTAAGAATAGTTTTT
GCTGTACTTTCTATAGTGAATAGAGTTAGGCAGGGATATTCACCATTATCGTTTCAGACCCACCTCCCAA
CCCCGAGGGGACCCGACAGGCCCGAAGGAATAGAAGAAGAAGGTGGAGAGAGAGACAGAGACAGATCCAT
TCGATTAGTGAACGGATCGGCACTGCGTGCGCCAATTCTGCAGACAAATGGCAGTATTCATCCACAATTT
TAAAAGAAAAGGGGGGATTGGGGGGTACAGTGCAGGGGAAAGAATAGTAGACATAATAGCAACAGACATA
CAAACTAAAGAATTACAAAAACAAATTACAAAAATTCAAAATTTTCGGGTTTATTACAGGGACAGCAGAG
ATCCAGTTTGGTTAATTAGCTAGCTGCAAAGATGGATAAAGTTTTAAACAGAGAGGAATCTTTGCAGCTA
ATGGACCTTCTAGGTCTTGAAAGGAGTGGGAATTGGCTCCGGTGCCCGTCAGTGGGCAGAGCGCACATCG
CCCACAGTCCCCGAGAAGTTGGGGGGAGGGGTCGGCAATTGAACCGGTGCCTAGAGAAGGTGGCGCGGGG
TAAACTGGGAAAGTGATGTCGTGTACTGGCTCCGCCTTTTTCCCGAGGGTGGGGGAGAACCGTATATAAG
TGCAGTAGTCGCCGTGAACGTTCTTTTTCGCAACGGGTTTGCCGCCAGAACACAGGTAAGTGCCGTGTGT
GGTTCCCGCGGGCCTGGCCTCTTTACGGGTTATGGCCCTTGCGTGCCTTGAATTACTTCCACCTGGCTGC
AGTACGTGATTCTTGATCCCGAGCTTCGGGTTGGAAGTGGGTGGGAGAGTTCGAGGCCTTGCGCTTAAGG
AGCCCCTTCGCCTCGTGCTTGAGTTGAGGCCTGGCCTGGGCGCTGGGGCCGCCGCGTGCGAATCTGGTGG
CACCTTCGCGCCTGTCTCGCTGCTTTCGATAAGTCTCTAGCCATTTAAAATTTTTGATGACCTGCTGCGA
CGCTTTTTTTCTGGCAAGATAGTCTTGTAAATGCGGGCCAAGATCTGCACACTGGTATTTCGGTTTTTGG
GGCCGCGGGCGGCGACGGGGCCCGTGCGTCCCAGCGCACATGTTCGGCGAGGCGGGGCCTGCGAGCGCGG
CCACCGAGAATCGGACGGGGGTAGTCTCAAGCTGGCCGGCCTGCTCTGGTGCCTGGCCTCGCGCCGCCGT
GTATCGCCCCGCCCTGGGCGGCAAGGCTGGCCCGGTCGGCACCAGTTGCGTGAGCGGAAAGATGGCCGCT
TCCCGGCCCTGCTGCAGGGAGCTCAAAATGGAGGACGCGGCGCTCGGGAGAGCGGGCGGGTGAGTCACCC
ACACAAAGGAAAAGGGCCTTTCCGTCCTCAGCCGTCGCTTCATGTGACTCCACGGAGTACCGGGCGCCGT
CCAGGCACCTCGATTAGTTCTCGAGCTTTTGGAGTACGTCGTCTTTAGGTTGGGGGGAGGGGTTTTATGC
GATGGAGTTTCCCCACACTGAGTGGGTGGAGACTGAAGTTAGGCCAGCTTGGCACTTGATGTAATTCTCC
TTGGAATTTGCCCTTTTTGAGTTTGGATCTTGGTTCATTCTCAAGCCTCAGACAGTGGTTCAAAGTTTTT
TTCTTCCATTTCAGGTGTCGTGACGTACGGCCACCATGAAAAGGCCGGCGGCCACGAAAAAGGCCGGCCA
GGCAAAAAAGAAAAAGGACAAGAAGTACAGCATCGGCCTGGCCATCGGCACCAACTCTGTGGGCTGGGCC
GTGATCACCGACGAGTACAAGGTGCCCAGCAAGAAATTCAAGGTGCTGGGCAACACCGACCGGCACAGCA
TCAAGAAGAACCTGATCGGAGCCCTGCTGTTCGACAGCGGCGAAACAGCCGAGGCCACCCGGCTGAAGAG
AACCGCCAGAAGAAGATACACCAGACGGAAGAACCGGATCTGCTATCTGCAAGAGATCTTCAGCAACGAG
ATGGCCAAGGTGGACGACAGCTTCTTCCACAGACTGGAAGAGTCCTTCCTGGTGGAAGAGGATAAGAAGC
ACGAGCGGCACCCCATCTTCGGCAACATCGTGGACGAGGTGGCCTACCACGAGAAGTACCCCACCATCTA
CCACCTGAGAAAGAAACTGGTGGACAGCACCGACAAGGCCGACCTGCGGCTGATCTATCTGGCCCTGGCC
CACATGATCAAGTTCCGGGGCCACTTCCTGATCGAGGGCGACCTGAACCCCGACAACAGCGACGTGGACA
AGCTGTTCATCCAGCTGGTGCAGACCTACAACCAGCTGTTCGAGGAAAACCCCATCAACGCCAGCGGCGT
GGACGCCAAGGCCATCCTGTCTGCCAGACTGAGCAAGAGCAGACGGCTGGAAAATCTGATCGCCCAGCTG
CCCGGCGAGAAGAAGAATGGCCTGTTCGGCAACCTGATTGCCCTGAGCCTGGGCCTGACCCCCAACTTCA
AGAGCAACTTCGACCTGGCCGAGGATGCCAAACTGCAGCTGAGCAAGGACACCTACGACGACGACCTGGA
CAACCTGCTGGCCCAGATCGGCGACCAGTACGCCGACCTGTTTCTGGCCGCCAAGAACCTGTCCGACGCC
ATCCTGCTGAGCGACATCCTGAGAGTGAACACCGAGATCACCAAGGCCCCCCTGAGCGCCTCTATGATCA
AGAGATACGACGAGCACCACCAGGACCTGACCCTGCTGAAAGCTCTCGTGCGGCAGCAGCTGCCTGAGAA
GTACAAAGAGATTTTCTTCGACCAGAGCAAGAACGGCTACGCCGGCTACATTGACGGCGGAGCCAGCCAG
GAAGAGTTCTACAAGTTCATCAAGCCCATCCTGGAAAAGATGGACGGCACCGAGGAACTGCTCGTGAAGC
TGAACAGAGAGGACCTGCTGCGGAAGCAGCGGACCTTCGACAACGGCAGCATCCCCCACCAGATCCACCT
GGGAGAGCTGCACGCCATTCTGCGGCGGCAGGAAGATTTTTACCCATTCCTGAAGGACAACCGGGAAAAG
ATCGAGAAGATCCTGACCTTCCGCATCCCCTACTACGTGGGCCCTCTGGCCAGGGGAAACAGCAGATTCG
CCTGGATGACCAGAAAGAGCGAGGAAACCATCACCCCCTGGAACTTCGAGGAAGTGGTGGACAAGGGCGC
TTCCGCCCAGAGCTTCATCGAGCGGATGACCAACTTCGATAAGAACCTGCCCAACGAGAAGGTGCTGCCC
AAGCACAGCCTGCTGTACGAGTACTTCACCGTGTATAACGAGCTGACCAAAGTGAAATACGTGACCGAGG
GAATGAGAAAGCCCGCCTTCCTGAGCGGCGAGCAGAAAAAGGCCATCGTGGACCTGCTGTTCAAGACCAA
CCGGAAAGTGACCGTGAAGCAGCTGAAAGAGGACTACTTCAAGAAAATCGAGTGCTTCGACTCCGTGGAA
ATCTCCGGCGTGGAAGATCGGTTCAACGCCTCCCTGGGCACATACCACGATCTGCTGAAAATTATCAAGG
ACAAGGACTTCCTGGACAATGAGGAAAACGAGGACATTCTGGAAGATATCGTGCTGACCCTGACACTGTT
TGAGGACAGAGAGATGATCGAGGAACGGCTGAAAACCTATGCCCACCTGTTCGACGACAAAGTGATGAAG
CAGCTGAAGCGGCGGAGATACACCGGCTGGGGCAGGCTGAGCCGGAAGCTGATCAACGGCATCCGGGACA
AGCAGTCCGGCAAGACAATCCTGGATTTCCTGAAGTCCGACGGCTTCGCCAACAGAAACTTCATGCAGCT
GATCCACGACGACAGCCTGACCTTTAAAGAGGACATCCAGAAAGCCCAGGTGTCCGGCCAGGGCGATAGC
CTGCACGAGCACATTGCCAATCTGGCCGGCAGCCCCGCCATTAAGAAGGGCATCCTGCAGACAGTGAAGG
TGGTGGACGAGCTCGTGAAAGTGATGGGCCGGCACAAGCCCGAGAACATCGTGATCGAAATGGCCAGAGA
GAACCAGACCACCCAGAAGGGACAGAAGAACAGCCGCGAGAGAATGAAGCGGATCGAAGAGGGCATCAAA
GAGCTGGGCAGCCAGATCCTGAAAGAACACCCCGTGGAAAACACCCAGCTGCAGAACGAGAAGCTGTACC
TGTACTACCTGCAGAATGGGCGGGATATGTACGTGGACCAGGAACTGGACATCAACCGGCTGTCCGACTA
CGATGTGGACCACATCGTGCCTCAGAGCTTTCTGAAGGACGACTCCATCGACAACAAGGTGCTGACCAGA
AGCGACAAGGCCCGGGGCAAGAGCGACAACGTGCCCTCCGAAGAGGTCGTGAAGAAGATGAAGAACTACT
GGCGGCAGCTGCTGAACGCCAAGCTGATTACCCAGAGAAAGTTCGACAATCTGACCAAGGCCGAGAGAGG
CGGCCTGAGCGAACTGGATAAGGCCGGCTTCATCAAGAGACAGCTGGTGGAAACCCGGCAGATCACAAAG
CACGTGGCACAGATCCTGGACTCCCGGATGAACACTAAGTACGACGAGAATGACAAGCTGATCCGGGAAG
TGAAAGTGATCACCCTGAAGTCCAAGCTGGTGTCCGATTTCCGGAAGGATTTCCAGTTTTACAAAGTGCG
CGAGATCAACAACTACCACCACGCCCACGACGCCTACCTGAACGCCGTCGTGGGAACCGCCCTGATCAAA
AAGTACCCTAAGCTGGAAAGCGAGTTCGTGTACGGCGACTACAAGGTGTACGACGTGCGGAAGATGATCG
CCAAGAGCGAGCAGGAAATCGGCAAGGCTACCGCCAAGTACTTCTTCTACAGCAACATCATGAACTTTTT
CAAGACCGAGATTACCCTGGCCAACGGCGAGATCCGGAAGCGGCCTCTGATCGAGACAAACGGCGAAACC
GGGGAGATCGTGTGGGATAAGGGCCGGGATTTTGCCACCGTGCGGAAAGTGCTGAGCATGCCCCAAGTGA
ATATCGTGAAAAAGACCGAGGTGCAGACAGGCGGCTTCAGCAAAGAGTCTATCCTGCCCAAGAGGAACAG
CGATAAGCTGATCGCCAGAAAGAAGGACTGGGACCCTAAGAAGTACGGCGGCTTCGACAGCCCCACCGTG
GCCTATTCTGTGCTGGTGGTGGCCAAAGTGGAAAAGGGCAAGTCCAAGAAACTGAAGAGTGTGAAAGAGC
TGCTGGGGATCACCATCATGGAAAGAAGCAGCTTCGAGAAGAATCCCATCGACTTTCTGGAAGCCAAGGG
CTACAAAGAAGTGAAAAAGGACCTGATCATCAAGCTGCCTAAGTACTCCCTGTTCGAGCTGGAAAACGGC
CGGAAGAGAATGCTGGCCTCTGCCGGCGAACTGCAGAAGGGAAACGAACTGGCCCTGCCCTCCAAATATG
TGAACTTCCTGTACCTGGCCAGCCACTATGAGAAGCTGAAGGGCTCCCCCGAGGATAATGAGCAGAAACA
GCTGTTTGTGGAACAGCACAAGCACTACCTGGACGAGATCATCGAGCAGATCAGCGAGTTCTCCAAGAGA
GTGATCCTGGCCGACGCTAATCTGGACAAAGTGCTGTCCGCCTACAACAAGCACCGGGATAAGCCCATCA
GAGAGCAGGCCGAGAATATCATCCACCTGTTTACCCTGACCAATCTGGGAGCCCCTGCCGCCTTCAAGTA
CTTTGACACCACCATCGACCGGAAGAGGTACACCAGCACCAAAGAGGTGCTGGACGCCACCCTGATCCAC
CAGAGCATCACCGGCCTGTACGAGACACGGATCGACCTGTCTCAGCTGGGAGGCGACAGCGCTGGAGGAG
GTGGAAGCGGAGGAGGAGGAAGCGGAGGAGGAGGTAGCGGACCTAAGAAAAAGAGGAAGGTGGCGGCCGC
TGGATCCGACTACAAAGACCATGACGGTGATTATAAAGATCATGACATCGACTACAAGGATGACGATGAC
AAGGGTGGATCCGGATCAGGCTCCGAAGGCCAATCAGATGAAAGGGCGTTGCTCGATCAACTTCATACTC
TCCTTTCCAATACAGATGCTACAGGTCTCGAAGAAATTGATCGGGCACTCGGAATTCCTGAACTTGTTAA
TCAAGGTCAAGCTCTCGAACCAAAACAAGGTGGGGGGGGAAGTGGCTTTGTAACTCTCAAAGATGTTGGT
ATGGATTTTACTCTTGGGGATTGGGAACAATTGGGGCTCGAACAAGGAGATACATTTTGGGATACAGCTC
TTGATAATTGTCAAGATCTCTTCTTGCTCGATCCCCCAGGATCTGGAGAGGGAAGGGGAAGCCTCCTAAC
TTGCGGAGATGTCGAGGAGAATCCTGGCCCAATGGTTAGTAAGGGAGAGGAGTTGATAAAAGAGAATATG
CACATGAAACTGTATATGGAAGGGACAGTGGACAACCATCACTTCAAGTGCACCTCTGAGGGAGAAGGAA
AGCCATACGAAGGCACCCAGACTATGCGAATTAAGGTCGTGGAGGGAGGGCCTCTCCCCTTCGCCTTCGA
TATTCTTGCAACATCTTTCCTCTACGGGAGCAAAACCTTCATCAATCACACACAAGGCATACCTGACTTT
TTTAAGCAGAGTTTTCCAGAGGGCTTTACCTGGGAGCGTGTGACTACATACGAAGATGGGGGTGTGCTGA
CGGCTACACAGGATACTTCACTTCAGGACGGTTGTCTGATCTACAACGTCAAGATCAGGGGGGTCAATTT
CACCTCGAATGGACCAGTAATGCAAAAAAAGACCCTGGGATGGGAAGCTTTTACTGAAACTCTCTATCCC
GCCGACGGCGGCCTCGAAGGCAGAAACGATATGGCTTTGAAGCTGGTTGGCGGGTCCCATCTAATTGCCA
ATGCCAAAACCACATATAGGAGCAAAAAGCCTGCAAAGAACCTGAAGATGCCGGGTGTGTACTATGTTGA
CTATAGATTAGAGCGGATCAAAGAGGCAAATAACGAAACGTACGTGGAGCAGCACGAGGTAGCCGTGGCG
CGCTACTGCGATTTACCCTCCAAACTGGGCCATAAACTGAACTGTACAGGAAGCGGAGCTACTAACTTCA
GCCTGCTGAAGCAGGCTGGCGACGTGGAAGAAAACCCAGGACCTATGGCCAAGCCTTTGTCTCAAGAAGA
ATCCACCCTCATTGAAAGAGCAACGGCTACAATCAACAGCATCCCCATCTCTGAAGACTACAGCGTCGCC
AGCGCAGCTCTCTCTAGCGACGGCCGCATCTTCACTGGTGTCAATGTATATCATTTTACTGGGGGACCTT
GTGCAGAACTCGTGGTGCTGGGCACTGCTGCTGCTGCGGCAGCTGGCAACCTGACTTGTATCGTCGCGAT
CGGAAATGAGAACAGGGGCATCTTGAGCCCCTGCGGACGGTGCCGACAGGTGCTTCTCGATCTGCATCCT
GGGATCAAAGCCATAGTGAAGGACAGTGATGGACAGCCGACGGCAGTTGGGATTCGTGAATTGCTGCCCT
CTGGTTATGTGTGGGAGGGCTAAGAATTCGATATCAAGCTTATCGGTAATCAACCTCTGGATTACAAAAT
TTGTGAAAGATTGACTGGTATTCTTAACTATGTTGCTCCTTTTACGCTATGTGGATACGCTGCTTTAATG
CCTTTGTATCATGCTATTGCTTCCCGTATGGCTTTCATTTTCTCCTCCTTGTATAAATCCTGGTTGCTGT
CTCTTTATGAGGAGTTGTGGCCCGTTGTCAGGCAACGTGGCGTGGTGTGCACTGTGTTTGCTGACGCAAC
CCCCACTGGTTGGGGCATTGCCACCACCTGTCAGCTCCTTTCCGGGACTTTCGCTTTCCCCCTCCCTATT
GCCACGGCGGAACTCATCGCCGCCTGCCTTGCCCGCTGCTGGACAGGGGCTCGGCTGTTGGGCACTGACA
ATTCCGTGGTGTTGTCGGGGAAATCATCGTCCTTTCCTTGGCTGCTCGCCTGTGTTGCCACCTGGATTCT
GCGCGGGACGTCCTTCTGCTACGTCCCTTCGGCCCTCAATCCAGCGGACCTTCCTTCCCGCGGCCTGCTG
CCGGCTCTGCGGCCTCTTCCGCGTCTTCGCCTTCGCCCTCAGACGAGTCGGATCTCCCTTTGGGCCGCCT
CCCCGCATCGATACCGTCGACCTCGAGACCTAGAAAAACATGGAGCAATCACAAGTAGCAATACAGCAGC
TACCAATGCTGATTGTGCCTGGCTAGAAGCACAAGAGGAGGAGGAGGTGGGTTTTCCAGTCACACCTCAG
GTACCTTTAAGACCAATGACTTACAAGGCAGCTGTAGATCTTAGCCACTTTTTAAAAGAAAAGGGGGGAC
TGGAAGGGCTAATTCACTCCCAACGAAGACAAGATATCCTTGATCTGTGGATCTACCACACACAAGGCTA
CTTCCCTGATTGGCAGAACTACACACCAGGGCCAGGGATCAGATATCCACTGACCTTTGGATGGTGCTAC
AAGCTAGTACCAGTTGAGCAAGAGAAGGTAGAAGAAGCCAATGAAGGAGAGAACACCCGCTTGTTACACC
CTGTGAGCCTGCATGGGATGGATGACCCGGAGAGAGAAGTATTAGAGTGGAGGTTTGACAGCCGCCTAGC
ATTTCATCACATGGCCCGAGAGCTGCATCCGGACTGTACTGGGTCTCTCTGGTTAGACCAGATCTGAGCC
TGGGAGCTCTCTGGCTAACTAGGGAACCCACTGCTTAAGCCTCAATAAAGCTTGCCTTGAGTGCTTCAAG
TAGTGTGTGCCCGTCTGTTGTGTGACTCTGGTAACTAGAGATCCCTCAGACCCTTTTAGTCAGTGTGGAA
AATCTCTAGCAGGGCCCGTTTAAACCCGCTGATCAGCCTCGACTGTGCCTTCTAGTTGCCAGCCATCTGT
TGTTTGCCCCTCCCCCGTGCCTTCCTTGACCCTGGAAGGTGCCACTCCCACTGTCCTTTCCTAATAAAAT
GAGGAAATTGCATCGCATTGTCTGAGTAGGTGTCATTCTATTCTGGGGGGTGGGGTGGGGCAGGACAGCA
AGGGGGAGGATTGGGAAGACAATAGCAGGCATGCTGGGGATGCGGTGGGCTCTATGGCTTCTGAGGCGGA
AAGAACCAGCTGGGGCTCTAGGGGGTATCCCC
[124 nt withheld, positions 11373-11496]
C
[91 nt withheld, positions 11498-11588]
A
[49 nt withheld, positions 11590-11638]
CCTTTGACGTTGGAGTCCACGTTCTTT
[37 nt withheld, positions 11666-11702]
ACCCTATCTCGGTCTATTCTTTTGATTTATAAGGGATTTTGCCGATTTCGGCCTATTGGTTAAAAAATGA
GCTGATTTAACAAAAATTTAACGCGAATTAATTCTGTGGAATGTGTGTCAGTTAGGGTGTGGAAAGTCCC
CAGGCTCCCCAGCAGGCAGAAGTATGCAAAGCATGCATCTCAATTAGTCAGCAACCAGGTGTGGAAAGTC
CCCAGGCTCCCCAGCAGGCAGAAGTATGCAAAGCATGCATCTCAATTAGTCAGCAACCATAGTCCCGCCC
CTAACTCCGCCCATCCCGCCCCTAACTCCGCCCAGTTCCGCCCATTCTCCGCCCCATGGCTGACTAATTT
TTTTTATTTATGCAGAGGCCGAGGCCGCCTCTGCCTCTGAGCTATTCCAGAAGTAGTGAGGAGGCTTTTT
TGGAGGCCTAGGCTTTTGCAAAAAGCTCCCGGGAGCTTGTATATCCATTTTCGGATCTGATCAGCACGTG
TTGACAATTAATCATCGGCATAGTATATCGGCATAGTATAATACGACAAGGTGAGGAACTAAACCATGGC
CAAGTTGACCAGTGCCGTTCCGGTGCTCACCGCGCGCGACGTCGCCGGAGCGGTCGAGTTCTGGACCGAC
CGGCTCGGGTTCTCCCGGGACTTCGTGGAGGACGACTTCGCCGGTGTGGTCCGGGACGACGTGACCCTGT
TCATCAGCGCGGTCCAGGACCAGGTGGTGCCGGACAACACCCTGGCCTGGGTGTGGGTGCGCGGCCTGGA
CGAGCTGTACGCCGAGTGGTCGGAGGTCGTGTCCACGAACTTCCGGGACGCCTCCGGGCCGGCCATGACC
GAGATCGGCGAGCAGCCGTGGGGGCGGGAGTTCGCCCTGCGCGACCCGGCCGGCAACTGCGTGCACTTCG
TGGCCGAGGAGCAGGACTGACACGTGCTACGAGATTTCGATTCCACCGCCGCCTTCTATGAAAGGTTGGG
CTTCGGAATCGTTTTCCGGGACGCCGGCTGGATGATCCTCCAGCGCGGGGATCTCATGCTGGAGTTCTTC
GCCCACCCCAACTTGTTTATTGCAGCTTATAATGGTTACAAATAAAGCAATAGCATCACAAATTTCACAA
ATAAAGCATTTTTTTCACTGCATTCTAGTTGTGGTTTGTCCAAACTCATCAATGTATCTTATCATGTCTG
TATACCGTCGACCTCTAGCTAGAGCTTGGCGTAATCATGGTCATAGCTGTTTCCTGTGTGAAATTGTTAT
CCGCTCACAATTCCACACAACATACGAGCCGGAAGCATAAAGTGTAAAGCCTGGGGTGCCTAATGAGTGA
GCTAACTCACATTAATTGCGTTGCGCTCACTGCCCGCTTTCCAGTCGGGAAACCTGTCGTGCCAGCTGCA
TTAATGAATCGGCCAACGCGCGGGGAGAGGCGGTTTGCGTATTGGGCGCTCTTCCGCTTCCTCGCTCACT
GACTCGCTGCGCTCGGTCGTTCGGCTGCGGCGAGCGGTATCAGCTCACTCAAAGGCGGTAATACGGTTAT
CCACAGAATCAGGGGATAACGCAGGAAAGAACATGTGAGCAAAAGGCCAGCAAAAGGCCAGGAACCGTAA
AAAGGCCGCGTTGCTGGCGTTTTTCCATAGGCTCCGCCCCCCTGACGAGCATCACAAAAATCGACGCTCA
AGTCAGAGGTGGCGAAACCCGACAGGACTATAAAGATACCAGGCGTTTCCCCCTGGAAGCTCCCTCGTGC
GCTCTCCTGTTCCGACCCTGCCGCTTACCGGATACCTGTCCGCCTTTCTCCCTTCGGGAAGCGTGGCGCT
TTCTCATAGCTCACGCTGTAGGTATCTCAGTTCGGTGTAGGTCGTTCGCTCCAAGCTGGGCTGTGTGCAC
GAACCCCCCGTTCAGCCCGACCGCTGCGCCTTATCCGGTAACTATCGTCTTGAGTCCAACCCGGTAAGAC
ACGACTTATCGCCACTGGCAGCAGCCACTGGTAACAGGATTAGCAGAGCGAGGTATGTAGGCGGTGCTAC
AGAGTTCTTGAAGTGGTGGCCTAACTACGGCTACACTAGAAGAACAGTATTTGGTATCTGCGCTCTGCTG
AAGCCAGTTACCTTCGGAAAAAGAGTTGGTAGCTCTTGATCCGGCAAACAAACCACCGCTGGTAGCGGTG
GTTTTTTTGTTTGCAAGCAGCAGATTACGCGCAGAAAAAAAGGATCTCAAGAAGATCCTTTGATCTTTTC
TACGGGGTCTGACGCTCAGTGGAACGAAAACTCACGTTAAGGGATTTTGGTCATGAGATTATCAAAAAGG
ATCTTCACCTAGATCCTTTTAAATTAAAAATGAAGTTTTAAATCAATCTAAAGTATATATGAGTAAACTT
GGTCTGACAGTTACCAATGCTTAATCAGTGAGGCACCTATCTCAGCGATCTGTCTATTTCGTTCATCCAT
AGTTGCCTGACTCCCCGTCGTGTAGATAACTACGATACGGGAGGGCTTACCATCTGGCCCCAGTGCTGCA
ATGATACCGCGAGACCCACGCTCACCGGCTCCAGATTTATCAGCAATAAACCAGCCAGCCGGAAGGGCCG
AGCGCAGAAGTGGTCCTGCAACTTTATCCGCCTCCATCCAGTCTATTAATTGTTGCCGGGAAGCTAGAGT
AAGTAGTTCGCCAGTTAATAGTTTGCGCAACGTTGTTGCCATTGCTACAGGCATCGTGGTGTCACGCTCG
TCGTTTGGTATGGCTTCATTCAGCTCCGGTTCCCAACGATCAAGGCGAGTTACATGATCCCCCATGTTGT
GCAAAAAAGCGGTTAGCTCCTTCGGTCCTCCGATCGTTGTCAGAAGTAAGTTGGCCGCAGTGTTATCACT
CATGGTTATGGCAGCACTGCATAATTCTCTTACTGTCATGCCATCCGTAAGATGCTTTTCTGTGACTGGT
GAGTACTCAACCAAGTCATTCTGAGAATAGTGTATGCGGCGACCGAGTTGCTCTTGCCCGGCGTCAATAC
GGGATAATACCGCGCCACATAGCAGAACTTTAAAAGTGCTCATCATTGGAAAACGTTCTTCGGGGCGAAA
ACTCTCAAGGATCTTACCGCTGTTGAGATCCAGTTCGATGTAACCCACTCGTGCACCCAACTGATCTTCA
GCATCTTTTACTTTCACCAGCGTTTCTGGGTGAGCAAAAACAGGAAGGCAAAATGCCGCAAAAAAGGGAA
TAAGGGCGACACGGAAATGTTGAATACTCATACTCTTCCTTTTTCAATATTATTGAAGCATTTATCAGGG
TTATTGTCTCATGAGCGGATACATATTTGAATGTATTTAGAAAAATAAACAAATAGGGGTTCCGCGCACA
TTTCCCCGAAAAGTGC
